Addgene plasmid #206260: pMMK ENTR 1
Purpose: (Empty Backbone) ENTR Vector 1 for MultiSite Gateway assembly and production of recombinant baculovirus using MultiMate assembly. Empty backbone.
Depositing lab: Imre Berger. Depositing organization: University of Bristol. Publication: Highly efficient CRISPR-mediated large DNA docking and multiplexed prime editing using a single baculovirus. Aulicino F, Pelosse M, Toelzer C, Capin J, Ilegems E, Meysami P, Rollarson R, Berggren PO, Dillingham MS, Schaffitzel C, Saleem MA, Welsh GI, Berger I. Nucleic Acids Res. 2022 Jul 22;50(13):7783-7799. doi: 10.1093/nar/gkac587. PubMed 35801912.
Backbone
  Vector backbone: pENTR/D-TOPO
  Backbone manufacturer: Invitrogen
  Vector type: MultiMate/Gateway ENTR 1
Growth in bacteria
  Bacterial resistance: Kanamycin, 50 μg/mL
  Growth temperature: 37°C
  Growth strain: DH5alpha
  Copy number: High Copy
Gene/Insert
  Gene/Insert name: None
Resource information
  A portion of this plasmid was derived from a plasmid made by: attL/R sequences from MultiSite Gateway system were cloned via Gibson assembly
Terms and licenses: Academic/Nonprofit Terms; Industry Terms: Not Available to Industry
How to cite: pMMK ENTR 1 was a gift from Imre Berger (Addgene plasmid # 206260 ; http://n2t.net/addgene:206260 ; RRID:Addgene_206260)
