[The description below was written by a language model from this plasmid's Addgene catalogue record and pLannotate feature annotations shown in this document.]
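Description:
pMMK ENTR 1 is a compact (about 1.9 kb) empty Gateway entry vector derived from the pENTR/D-TOPO backbone. It serves as the first-position entry module in the MultiMate assembly system, which uses MultiSite Gateway recombination to build multi-component constructs destined for recombinant baculovirus production. It is propagated in E. coli from a high-copy ColE1/pUC-type origin of replication and selected with kanamycin through an aph(3')-Ia aminoglycoside phosphotransferase gene (KanR). These two elements, together with the recombination sites, account for essentially everything annotated on the plasmid.

The functional core is a pair of mutant Gateway sites, attL1 and attR3, lying close together with only a short spacer between them. According to the record, they were taken from the MultiSite Gateway system and introduced by Gibson assembly. No gene or insert is present, and the feature table shows no promoter, terminator, tag or reporter between the sites, so any expression cassette has to be supplied in full by the user when cargo is cloned into this interval. In a MultiSite LR Clonase reaction, the attL1 end recombines with the matching site in a destination vector. The attR3 end pairs with a compatible site on the next entry module in the series, so that several entry clones join in a fixed order and orientation in one reaction. The record does not describe the partner entry vectors or the destination vector. It indicates only that the assembled product is intended for generating baculovirus, in the context of work on delivering large DNA cargo and multiplexed genome-editing components from a single virus.
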