Features (pLannotate 1.2.2; 4 found; start..end, strand, type, name):
      1..589     +  rep_origin     ori: high-copy-number ColE1/pMB1/pBR322/pUC origin of replication
    605..704     +  protein_bind   attL1: mutant version of attL; recombination site for the Gateway® LR reaction LR Clonase™
    731..854     +  protein_bind   attR3: mutant version of attR; recombination site for the Gateway® LR reaction LR Clonase™
    961..1770    +  CDS            KanR: aminoglycoside phosphotransferase; aph(3')-Ia; confers resistance to kanamycin in bacteria or G418 (Geneticin®) in eukaryotes
>Addgene plasmid #206260 | pMMK ENTR 1 | addgene full sequence | sequence record 406416 | Addgene NGS Result
TTGAGATCCTTTTTTTCTGCGCGTAATCTGCTGCTTGCAAACAAAAAAACCACCGCTACCAGCGGTGGTT
TGTTTGCCGGATCAAGAGCTACCAACTCTTTTTCCGAAGGTAACTGGCTTCAGCAGAGCGCAGATACCAA
ATACTGTTCTTCTAGTGTAGCCGTAGTTAGGCCACCACTTCAAGAACTCTGTAGCACCGCCTACATACCT
CGCTCTGCTAATCCTGTTACCAGTGGCTGCTGCCAGTGGCGATAAGTCGTGTCTTACCGGGTTGGACTCA
AGACGATAGTTACCGGATAAGGCGCAGCGGTCGGGCTGAACGGGGGGTTCGTGCACACAGCCCAGCTTGG
AGCGAACGACCTACACCGAACTGAGATACCTACAGCGTGAGCTATGAGAAAGCGCCACGCTTCCCGAAGG
GAGAAAGGCGGACAGGTATCCGGTAAGCGGCAGGGTCGGAACAGGAGAGCGCACGAGGGAGCTTCCAGGG
GGAAACGCCTGGTATCTTTATAGTCCTGTCGGGTTTCGCCACCTCTGACTTGAGCGTCGATTTTTGTGAT
GCTCGTCAGGGGGGCGGAGCCTATGGAAAAACGCCAGCAACGCGCAAATAATGATTTTATTTTGACTGAT
AGTGACCTGTTCGTTGCAACAAATTGATAAGCAATGCTTTTTTATAATGCCAACTTTGTACAAAAAAGCA
GGCTGTTTAAACGATATCCCTAGGCCCGGGCAACTTTGTATAATAAAGTTGAACGAGAAACGTAAAATGA
TATAAATATCAATATATTAAATTAGATTTTGCATAAAAAACAGACTACATAATACTGTAAAACACAACAT
ATCCAGTCACTATGCTGGCCCGTGTCTCAAAATCTCTGATGTTACATTGCACAAGATAAAAATATATCAT
CATGAACAATAAAACTGTCTGCTTACATAAACAGTAATACAAGGGGTGTTATGAGCCATATTCAACGGGA
AACGTCGAGGCCGCGATTAAATTCCAACATGGATGCTGATTTATATGGGTATAAATGGGCTCGCGATAAT
GTCGGGCAATCAGGTGCGACAATCTATCGCTTGTATGGGAAGCCCGATGCGCCAGAGTTGTTTCTGAAAC
ATGGCAAAGGTAGCGTTGCCAATGATGTTACAGATGAGATGGTCAGACTAAACTGGCTGACGGAATTTAT
GCCTCTTCCGACCATCAAGCATTTTATCCGTACTCCTGATGATGCATGGTTACTCACCACTGCGATCCCC
GGAAAAACAGCATTCCAGGTATTAGAAGAATATCCTGATTCAGGTGAAAATATTGTTGATGCGCTGGCAG
TGTTCCTGCGCCGGTTGCATTCGATTCCTGTTTGTAATTGTCCTTTTAACAGCGATCGCGTATTTCGTCT
CGCTCAGGCGCAATCACGAATGAATAACGGTTTGGTTGATGCGAGTGATTTTGATGACGAGCGTAATGGC
TGGCCTGTTGAACAAGTCTGGAAAGAAATGCATAAACTTTTGCCATTCTCACCGGATTCAGTCGTCACTC
ATGGTGATTTCTCACTTGATAACCTTATTTTTGACGAGGGGAAATTAATAGGTTGTATTGATGTTGGACG
AGTCGGAATCGCAGACCGATACCAGGATCTTGCCATCCTATGGAACTGCCTCGGTGAGTTTTCTCCTTCA
TTACAGAAACGGCTTTTTCAAAAATATGGTATTGATAATCCTGATATGAATAAATTGCAGTTTCATTTGA
TGCTCGATGAGTTTTTCTAATCAGAATTGGTTAATTGGTTGTAACACTGGCAGAGCATTACGCTGACTTG
ACGGGACGGCGCAAGCTCATGACCAAAATCCCTTAACGTGAGTTACGCGTCGTTCCACTGAGCGTCAGAC
CCCGTAGAAAAGATCAAAGGATCTTC
